Addgene plasmid #73542: pKLV-U6gRNA(BbsI)-PGKpuro2ABFP-L1mono3
Purpose: Expression of sgRNA targeting LINE-1 and TagBFP
Depositing lab: Constance Ciaudo. Depositing organization: ETH Zurich (Swiss Federal Institute of Technology). Publication: Sequestration of LINE-1 in cytosolic aggregates by MOV10 restricts retrotransposition. Arora R, Bodak M, Penouty L, Hackman C, Ciaudo C. EMBO Rep. 2022 Jul 20:e54458. doi: 10.15252/embr.202154458. PubMed 35856394.
Backbone
  Vector backbone: pKLV-U6gRNA(BbsI)-PGKpuro2ABFP
  Backbone manufacturer: Kosuke Yusa (Addgene plasmid # 50946)
  Backbone size w/o insert (bp): 8102
  Vector type: Mammalian Expression, Lentiviral, CRISPR
  Selectable markers: Puromycin
Growth in bacteria
  Bacterial resistance: Ampicillin, 100 μg/mL
  Growth temperature: 37°C
  Growth strain: NEB Stable
  Copy number: High Copy
Gene/Insert
  Gene/Insert name: LINE-1
  gRNA/shRNA sequence: CCAGAGAACCTGACAGCTTC
  Species: M. musculus (mouse)
  Insert size (bp): 20
  Promoter: hU6
  Cloning method: Restriction Enzyme; 5′ cloning site BbsI (destroyed during cloning); 3′ cloning site BbsI (destroyed during cloning)
  Sequencing primers: 5′ tgtaaacacaaagatattagtacaa
Terms and licenses: Academic/Nonprofit Terms; Industry Terms: Not Available to Industry
How to cite: pKLV-U6gRNA(BbsI)-PGKpuro2ABFP-L1mono3 was a gift from Constance Ciaudo (Addgene plasmid # 73542 ; http://n2t.net/addgene:73542 ; RRID:Addgene_73542)
