[The description below was written by a language model from this plasmid's Addgene catalogue record and pLannotate feature annotations shown in this document.]
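Description:
pKLV-U6gRNA(BbsI)-PGKpuro2ABFP-L1mono3 is a lentiviral CRISPR guide-RNA expression plasmid built on the pKLV-U6gRNA(BbsI)-PGKpuro2ABFP backbone. It carries a 20-nucleotide spacer directed against mouse LINE-1, inserted between two BbsI sites that were destroyed during cloning. The depositor's full sequence is about 8.1 kb. In bacteria the plasmid is maintained through a high-copy ColE1/pUC-type origin and selected with ampicillin via β-lactamase. An f1 origin and remnants of a lac/lacZα cloning region flanked by T3 and T7 promoters also remain in the backbone.

The viral genome is transcribed from a CMV enhancer/promoter fused to a truncated HIV-1 5' LTR. This is followed by the Ψ packaging signal with a partial gag sequence, the Rev response element for Rev-dependent nuclear export, and the cPPT/CTS. The transfer cassette ends in a second truncated LTR, annotated by the software as a 5' LTR but positioned as the 3' LTR, and a bGH polyadenylation signal lies downstream of it. Inside the cassette, the human U6 RNA polymerase III promoter drives the LINE-1 spacer joined to the Streptococcus pyogenes Cas9 guide scaffold. A separate mouse PGK promoter expresses puromycin N-acetyltransferase followed by TagBFP. According to the construct name the two are linked by a 2A peptide, although that element is not annotated in the feature table. This arrangement lets transduced mammalian cells be selected with puromycin and tracked or sorted by blue fluorescence.

No Cas9 is encoded, so the nuclease or a Cas9 derivative must be provided separately. The stated purpose is expression of a LINE-1-targeting sgRNA together with TagBFP. The associated publication studies restriction of LINE-1 retrotransposition.
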