Features (pLannotate 1.2.2; 27 found; start..end, strand, type, name):
     35..135     +  CDS            Rev (fragment): human immunodeficiency virus 1 (HIV-1) Rev protein; rev; enhances nuclear export of unspliced and incompletely spliced viral mRNAs
    185..302     +  misc_feature   cPPT/CTS: central polypurine tract and central termination sequence of HIV-1
    385..625     +  promoter       U6 promoter: RNA polymerase III promoter for human U6 snRNA
    653..728     +  misc_RNA       gRNA scaffold: guide RNA scaffold for the Streptococcus pyogenes CRISPR/Cas9 system
    751..1250    +  promoter       PGK promoter: mouse phosphoglycerate kinase 1 promoter
   1290..1886    +  CDS            PuroR (fragment): puromycin N-acetyltransferase; pac from Streptomyces; confers resistance to puromycin
   1959..2657    +  CDS            TagBFP: TagBFP is a basic (constitutively fluorescent) blue fluorescent protein published in 2008, derived from Entacmaea quadricolor. It is reported to be a very rapidly-maturing monomer with very low acid sensitivity.
   2672..2809    +  CDS            nef (fragment): NEF_HV1LA - Experimental evidence at protein level: Swiss-Prot protein existence level 1. Extracellular Nef protein targets CD4(+) T-lymphocytes for apoptosis by interacting with CXCR4 surface receptors. From Human immunodeficiency virus type 1 group M subtype B (isolate Lai) (HIV-1).
   2817..2995    +  LTR            5' LTR (truncated): truncated 5' long terminal repeat (LTR) from HIV-1
   3021..3132    +  polyA_signal   bGH poly(A) signal: bovine growth hormone polyadenylation signal
   3271..3289    -  promoter       T3 promoter: promoter for bacteriophage T3 RNA polymerase
   3334..3350    -  protein_bind   lac operator: The lac repressor binds to the lac operator to inhibit transcription in E. coli. This inhibition can be relieved by adding lactose or isopropyl-β-D-thiogalactopyranoside (IPTG). lac repressor encoded by lacI
   3358..3388    -  promoter       lac promoter: promoter for the E. coli lac operon
   3403..3424    -  protein_bind   CAP binding site: CAP binding activates transcription in the presence of cAMP. E. coli catabolite activator protein
   3437..3529    -  CDS            lacI (fragment): lac repressor; lacI; The lac repressor binds to the lac operator to inhibit transcription in E. coli. This inhibition can be relieved by adding lactose or isopropyl-β-D-thiogalactopyranoside (IPTG).
   3712..4300    -  rep_origin     ori: high-copy-number ColE1/pMB1/pBR322/pUC origin of replication
   4471..5331    -  CDS            AmpR: β-lactamase; bla; confers resistance to ampicillin, carbenicillin, and related antibiotics
   5332..5436    -  promoter       AmpR promoter: bla
   5489..5917    -  rep_origin     f1 ori (sequence partly withheld): f1 bacteriophage origin of replication; arrow indicates direction of (+) strand synthesis
   5922..6077    -  CDS            lacZα (fragment): LacZα fragment of β-galactosidase; lacZ fragment
   6085..6103    +  promoter       T7 promoter: promoter for bacteriophage T7 RNA polymerase
   6174..6477    +  enhancer       CMV enhancer: human cytomegalovirus immediate early enhancer
   6478..6677    +  promoter       CMV promoter: human cytomegalovirus (CMV) immediate early promoter
   6695..6875    +  LTR            5' LTR (truncated): truncated 5' long terminal repeat (LTR) from HIV-1
   6922..7047    +  misc_feature   HIV-1 Ψ: packaging signal of human immunodeficiency virus type 1
   7031..7369    +  CDS            HIV-1 gag (fragment): gag protein from human immunodeficiency virus 1; gag
   7546..7779    +  misc_feature   RRE: The Rev response element (RRE) of HIV-1 allows for Rev-dependent mRNA export from the nucleus to the cytoplasm.
>Addgene plasmid #73542 | pKLV-U6gRNA(BbsI)-PGKpuro2ABFP-L1mono3 | depositor full sequence | sequence record 348405 | Depositor's Sequence
AGTTAGGCAGGGATATTCACCATTATCGTTTCAGACCCACCTCCCAACCCCGAGGGGACCCGACAGGCCC
GAAGGAATAGAAGAAGAAGGTGGAGAGAGAGACAGAGACAGATCCATTCGATTAGTGAACGGATCGGCAC
TGCGTGCGCCAATTCTGCAGACAAATGGCAGTATTCATCCACAATTTTAAAAGAAAAGGGGGGATTGGGG
GGTACAGTGCAGGGGAAAGAATAGTAGACATAATAGCAACAGACATACAAACTAAAGAATTACAAAAACA
AATTACAAAAATTCAAAATTTTCGGGTTTATTACAGGGACAGCAGAGATCCAGTTTGGTTAGTACCGGGC
CCTACGCGTTACTCGAGCCAAGGTCGGGCAGGAAGAGGGCCTATTTCCCATGATTCCTTCATATTTGCAT
ATACGATACAAGGCTGTTAGAGAGATAATTAGAATTAATTTGACTGTAAACACAAAGATATTAGTACAAA
ATACGTGACGTAGAAAGTAATAATTTCTTGGGTAGTTTGCAGTTTTAAAATTATGTTTTAAAATGGACTA
TCATATGCTTACCGTAACTTGAAAGTATTTCGATTTCTTGGCTTTATATATCTTGTGGAAAGGACGAAAC
ACCCAGAGAACCTGACAGCTTCGTTTTAGAGCTAGAAATAGCAAGTTAAAATAAGGCTAGTCCGTTATCA
ACTTGAAAAAGTGGCACCGAGTCGGTGCTTTTTTTGGATCCAATTCTACCGGGTAGGGGAGGCGCTTTTC
CCAAGGCAGTCTGGAGCATGCGCTTTAGCAGCCCCGCTGGGCACTTGGCGCTACACAAGTGGCCTCTGGC
CTCGCACACATTCCACATCCACCGGTAGGCGCCAACCGGCTCCGTTCTTTGGTGGCCCCTTCGCGCCACC
TTCTACTCCTCCCCTAGTCAGGAAGTTCCCCCCCGCCCCGCAGCTCGCGTCGTGCAGGACGTGACAAATG
GAAGTAGCACGTCTCACTAGTCTCGTGCAGATGGACAGCACCGCTGAGCAATGGAAGCGGGTAGGCCTTT
GGGGCAGCGGCCAATAGCAGCTTTGCTCCTTCGCTTTCTGGGCTCAGAGGCTGGGAAGGGGTGGGTCCGG
GGGCGGGCTCAGGGGCGGGCTCAGGGGCGGGGCGGGCGCCCGAAGGTCCTCCGGAGGCCCGGCATTCTGC
ACGCTTCAAAAGCGCACGTCTGCCGCGCTGTTCTCCTCTTCCTCATCTCCGGGCCTTTCGACCTGCATCC
ATCTAGATCTCGAGCAGCTGAAGCTTACCATGACCGAGTACAAGCCCACGGTGCGCCTCGCCACCCGCGA
CGACGTCCCCAGGGCCGTACGCACCCTCGCCGCCGCGTTCGCCGACTACCCCGCCACGCGCCACACCGTC
GATCCGGACCGCCACATCGAGCGGGTCACCGAGCTGCAAGAACTCTTCCTCACGCGCGTCGGGCTCGACA
TCGGCAAGGTGTGGGTCGCGGACGACGGCGCCGCGGTGGCGGTCTGGACCACGCCGGAGAGCGTCGAAGC
GGGGGCGGTGTTCGCCGAGATCGGCCCGCGCATGGCCGAGTTGAGCGGTTCCCGGCTGGCCGCGCAGCAA
CAGATGGAAGGCCTCCTGGCGCCGCACCGGCCCAAGGAGCCCGCGTGGTTCCTGGCCACCGTCGGCGTCT
CGCCCGACCACCAGGGCAAGGGTCTGGGCAGCGCCGTCGTGCTCCCCGGAGTGGAGGCGGCCGAGCGCGC
CGGGGTGCCCGCCTTCCTGGAGACCTCCGCGCCCCGCAACCTCCCCTTCTACGAGCGGCTCGGCTTCACC
GTCACCGCCGACGTCGAGGTGCCCGAAGGACCGCGCACCTGGTGCATGACCCGCAAGCCCGGTGCCGGCG
GCGGGTCCGGAGGAGAGGGCAGAGGAAGTCTCCTAACATGCGGTGACGTGGAGGAGAATCCTGGCCCAAT
GAGCGAGCTGATTAAGGAGAACATGCACATGAAGCTGTACATGGAGGGCACCGTGGACAACCATCACTTC
AAGTGCACATCCGAGGGCGAAGGCAAGCCCTACGAGGGCACCCAGACCATGAGAATCAAGGTGGTCGAGG
GCGGCCCTCTCCCCTTCGCCTTCGACATCCTGGCTACTAGCTTCCTCTACGGCAGCAAGACCTTCATCAA
CCACACCCAGGGCATCCCCGACTTCTTCAAGCAGTCCTTCCCTGAGGGCTTCACATGGGAGAGAGTCACC
ACATACGAGGACGGGGGCGTGCTGACCGCTACCCAGGACACCAGCCTCCAGGACGGCTGCCTCATCTACA
ACGTCAAGATCAGAGGGGTGAACTTCACATCCAACGGCCCTGTGATGCAGAAGAAAACACTCGGCTGGGA
GGCCTTCACCGAGACGCTGTACCCCGCTGACGGCGGCCTGGAAGGCAGAAACGACATGGCCCTGAAGCTC
GTGGGCGGGAGCCATCTGATCGCAAACATCAAGACCACATATAGATCCAAGAAACCCGCTAAGAACCTCA
AGATGCCTGGCGTCTACTATGTGGACTACAGACTGGAAAGAATCAAGGAGGCCAACAACGAGACCTACGT
CGAGCAGCACGAGGTGGCAGTGGCCAGATACTGCGACCTCCCTAGCAAACTGGGGCACAAGCTTAATTGA
GCGGCCGCTAGGTACCTTTAAGACCAATGACTTACAAGGCAGCTGTAGATCTTAGCCACTTTTTAAAAGA
AAAGGGGGGACTGGAAGGGCTAATTCACTCCCAAAGAAGTCAAGATCTGCTTTTTGCCTGTACTGGGTCT
CTCTGGTTAGACCAGAGTCTCTCTGGTTAGACCAGATCTGAGCCTGGGAGCTCTCTGGCTAACTAGGGAA
CCCACTGCTTAAGCCTCAATAAAGCTTGCCTTGAGTGCTTCAAGTAGTGTGTGCCCGTCTGTTGTGTGAC
TCTGGTAACTAGAGATCCCTCAGACCCTTTTAGTCAGTGTGGAAAATCTCTAGCAGTTTAAACCCGCTGA
TCAGCCTCGACTGTGCCTTCTAGTTGCCAGCCATCTGTTGTTTGCCCCTCCCCCGTGCCTTCCTTGACCC
TGGAAGGTGCCACTCCCACTGTCCTTTCCTAATAAAATGAGGAAATTGCATCGCATTGTCTGAGTAGGTG
TCATTCTATTCTGGGGGGTGGGGTGGGGCAGGACAGCAAGGGGGAGGATTGGGAAGTCAATAGCAGGCAT
GCTGGGGATGCGGTGGGCTCTATGGGCGGCCGTTAATTAAGCTTTTGTTCCCTTTAGTGAGGGTTAATTG
CGCGCTTGGCGTAATCATGGTCATAGCTGTTTCCTGTGTGAAATTGTTATCCGCTCACAATTCCACACAA
CATACGAGCCGGAAGCATAAAGTGTAAAGCCTGGGGTGCCTAATGAGTGAGCTAACTCACATTAATTGCG
TTGCGCTCACTGCCCGCTTTCCAGTCGGGAAACCTGTCGTGCCAGCTGCATTAATGAATCGGCCAACGCG
CGGGGAGAGGCGGTTTGCGTATTGGGCGCTCTTCCGCTTCCTCGCTCACTGACTCGCTGCGCTCGGTCGT
TCGGCTGCGGCGAGCGGTATCAGCTCACTCAAAGGCGGTAATACGGTTATCCACAGAATCAGGGGATAAC
GCAGGAAAGAACATGTGAGCAAAAGGCCAGCAAAAGGCCAGGAACCGTAAAAAGGCCGCGTTGCTGGCGT
TTTTCCATAGGCTCCGCCCCCCTGACGAGCATCACAAAAATCGACGCTCAAGTCAGAGGTGGCGAAACCC
GACAGGACTATAAAGATACCAGGCGTTTCCCCCTGGAAGCTCCCTCGTGCGCTCTCCTGTTCCGACCCTG
CCGCTTACCGGATACCTGTCCGCCTTTCTCCCTTCGGGAAGCGTGGCGCTTTCTCATAGCTCACGCTGTA
GGTATCTCAGTTCGGTGTAGGTCGTTCGCTCCAAGCTGGGCTGTGTGCACGAACCCCCCGTTCAGCCCGA
CCGCTGCGCCTTATCCGGTAACTATCGTCTTGAGTCCAACCCGGTAAGACACGACTTATCGCCACTGGCA
GCAGCCACTGGTAACAGGATTAGCAGAGCGAGGTATGTAGGCGGTGCTACAGAGTTCTTGAAGTGGTGGC
CTAACTACGGCTACACTAGAAGGACAGTATTTGGTATCTGCGCTCTGCTGAAGCCAGTTACCTTCGGAAA
AAGAGTTGGTAGCTCTTGATCCGGCAAACAAACCACCGCTGGTAGCGGTGGTTTTTTTGTTTGCAAGCAG
CAGATTACGCGCAGAAAAAAAGGATCTCAAGAAGATCCTTTGATCTTTTCTACGGGGTCTGACGCTCAGT
GGAACGAAAACTCACGTTAAGGGATTTTGGTCATGAGATTATCAAAAAGGATCTTCACCTAGATCCTTTT
AAATTAAAAATGAAGTTTTAAATCAATCTAAAGTATATATGAGTAAACTTGGTCTGACAGTTACCAATGC
TTAATCAGTGAGGCACCTATCTCAGCGATCTGTCTATTTCGTTCATCCATAGTTGCCTGACTCCCCGTCG
TGTAGATAACTACGATACGGGAGGGCTTACCATCTGGCCCCAGTGCTGCAATGATACCGCGAGACCCACG
CTCACCGGCTCCAGATTTATCAGCAATAAACCAGCCAGCCGGAAGGGCCGAGCGCAGAAGTGGTCCTGCA
ACTTTATCCGCCTCCATCCAGTCTATTAATTGTTGCCGGGAAGCTAGAGTAAGTAGTTCGCCAGTTAATA
GTTTGCGCAACGTTGTTGCCATTGCTACAGGCATCGTGGTGTCACGCTCGTCGTTTGGTATGGCTTCATT
CAGCTCCGGTTCCCAACGATCAAGGCGAGTTACATGATCCCCCATGTTGTGCAAAAAAGCGGTTAGCTCC
TTCGGTCCTCCGATCGTTGTCAGAAGTAAGTTGGCCGCAGTGTTATCACTCATGGTTATGGCAGCACTGC
ATAATTCTCTTACTGTCATGCCATCCGTAAGATGCTTTTCTGTGACTGGTGAGTACTCAACCAAGTCATT
CTGAGAATAGTGTATGCGGCGACCGAGTTGCTCTTGCCCGGCGTCAATACGGGATAATACCGCGCCACAT
AGCAGAACTTTAAAAGTGCTCATCATTGGAAAACGTTCTTCGGGGCGAAAACTCTCAAGGATCTTACCGC
TGTTGAGATCCAGTTCGATGTAACCCACTCGTGCACCCAACTGATCTTCAGCATCTTTTACTTTCACCAG
CGTTTCTGGGTGAGCAAAAACAGGAAGGCAAAATGCCGCAAAAAAGGGAATAAGGGCGACACGGAAATGT
TGAATACTCATACTCTTCCTTTTTCAATATTATTGAAGCATTTATCAGGGTTATTGTCTCATGAGCGGAT
ACATATTTGAATGTATTTAGAAAAATAAACAAATAGGGGTTCCGCGCACATTTCCCCGAAAAGTGCCACC
TAAATTGTAAGCGTTAATATTTTGTTAAAATTCGCGTTAAATTTTTGTTAAATCAGCTCATTTTTTAACC
AATAGGCCGAAATCGGCAAAATCCCTTATAAATCAAAAGAATAGACCGAGATAGGGT
[37 nt withheld, positions 5588-5624]
AAAGAACGTGGACTCCAACGTCAAAGG
[49 nt withheld, positions 5652-5700]
T
[91 nt withheld, positions 5702-5792]
G
[124 nt withheld, positions 5794-5917]
CCCATTCGCCATTCAGGCTGCGCAACTGTTGGGAAGGGCGATCGGTGCGGGCCTCTTCGCTATTACGCCA
GCTGGCGAAAGGGGGATGTGCTGCAAGGCGATTAAGTTGGGTAACGCCAGGGTTTTCCCAGTCACGACGT
TGTAAAACGACGGCCAGTGAGCGCGCGTAATACGACTCACTATAGGGCGAATTGACTAGTTATTAATAGT
AATCAATTACGGGGTCATTAGTTCATAGCCCATATATGGAGTTCCGCGTTACATAACTTACGGTAAATGG
CCCGCCTGGCTGACCGCCCAACGACCCCCGCCCATTGACGTCAATAATGACGTATGTTCCCATAGTAACG
CCAATAGGGACTTTCCATTGACGTCAATGGGTGGAGTATTTACGGTAAACTGCCCACTTGGCAGTACATC
AAGTGTATCATATGCCAAGTACGCCCCCTATTGACGTCAATGACGGTAAATGGCCCGCCTGGCATTATGC
CCAGTACATGACCTTATGGGACTTTCCTACTTGGCAGTACATCTACGTATTAGTCATCGCTATTACCATG
GTGATGCGGTTTTGGCAGTACATCAATGGGCGTGGATAGCGGTTTGACTCACGGGGATTTCCAAGTCTCC
ACCCCATTGACGTCAATGGGAGTTTGTTTTGGCACCAAAATCAACGGGACTTTCCAAAATGTCGTAACAA
CTCCGCCCCATTGACGCAAATGGGCGGTAGGCGTGTACGGTGGGAGGTCTATATAAGCAGCGCGTTTTGC
CTGTACTGGGTCTCTCTGGTTAGACCAGATCTGAGCCTGGGAGCTCTCTGGCTAACTAGGGAACCCACTG
CTTAAGCCTCAATAAAGCTTGCCTTGAGTGCTTCAAGTAGTGTGTGCCCGTCTGTTGTGTGACTCTGGTA
ACTAGAGATCCCTCAGACCCTTTTAGTCAGTGTGGAAAATCTCTAGCAGTGGCGCCCGAACAGGGACTTG
AAAGCGAAAGGGAAACCAGAGGAGCTCTCTCGACGCAGGACTCGGCTTGCTGAAGCGCGCACGGCAAGAG
GCGAGGGGCGGCGACTGGTGAGTACGCCAAAAATTTTGACTAGCGGAGGCTAGAAGGAGAGAGATGGGTG
CGAGAGCGTCAGTATTAAGCGGGGGAGAATTAGATCGCGATGGGAAAAAATTCGGTTAAGGCCAGGGGGA
AAGAAAAAATATAAATTAAAACATATAGTATGGGCAAGCAGGGAGCTAGAACGATTCGCAGTTAATCCTG
GCCTGTTAGAAACATCAGAAGGCTGTAGACAAATACTGGGACAGCTACAACCATCCCTTCAGACAGGATC
AGAAGAACTTAGATCATTATATAATACAGTAGCAACCCTCTATTGTGTGCATCAAAGGATAGAGATAAAA
GACACCAAGGAAGCTTTAGACAAGATAGAGGAAGAGCAAAACAAAAGTAAGACCACCGCACAGCAAGCGG
CCGGCCGCGCTGATCTTCAGACCTGGAGGAGGAGATATGAGGGACAATTGGAGAAGTGAATTATATAAAT
ATAAAGTAGTAAAAATTGAACCATTAGGAGTAGCACCCACCAAGGCAAAGAGAAGAGTGGTGCAGAGAGA
AAAAAGAGCAGTGGGAATAGGAGCTTTGTTCCTTGGGTTCTTGGGAGCAGCAGGAAGCACTATGGGCGCA
GCGTCAATGACGCTGACGGTACAGGCCAGACAATTATTGTCTGGTATAGTGCAGCAGCAGAACAATTTGC
TGAGGGCTATTGAGGCGCAACAGCATCTGTTGCAACTCACAGTCTGGGGCATCAAGCAGCTCCAGGCAAG
AATCCTGGCTGTGGAAAGATACCTAAAGGATCAACAGCTCCTGGGGATTTGGGGTTGCTCTGGAAAACTC
ATTTGCACCACTGCTGTGCCTTGGAATGCTAGTTGGAGTAATAAATCTCTGGAACAGATTTGGAATCACA
CGACCTGGATGGAGTGGGACAGAGAAATTAACAATTACACAAGCTTAATACACTCCTTAATTGAAGAATC
GCAAAACCAGCAAGAAAAGAATGAACAAGAATTATTGGAATTAGATAAATGGGCAAGTTTGTGGAATTGG
TTTAACATAACAAATTGGCTGTGGTATATAAAATTATTCATAATGATAGTAGGAGGCTTGGTAGGTTTAA
GAATAGTTTTTGCTGTACTTTCTATAGTGAATAG
