>Addgene plasmid #73542 | pKLV-U6gRNA(BbsI)-PGKpuro2ABFP-L1mono3 | addgene partial sequence | sequence record 139677 | hU6-F 5'-GAGGGCCTATTTCCCATGATT-3'
ATTAGAATTAATTTGACTGTAAACACAAAGATATTAGTACAAAATACGTGACGTAGAAAGTAATAATTTC
TTGGGTAGTTTGCAGTTTTAAAATTATGTTTTAAAATGGACTATCATATGCTTACCGTAACTTGAAAGTA
TTTCGATTTCTTGGCTTTATATATCTTGTGGAAAGGACGAAACACCCAGAGAACCTGACAGCTTCGTTTT
AGAGCTAGAAATAGCAAGTTAAAATAAGGCTAGTCCGTTATCAACTTGAAAAAGTGGCACCGAGTCGGTG
CTTTTTTTGGATCCAATTCTACCGGGTAGGGGAGGCGCTTTTCCCAAGGCAGTCTGGAGCATGCGCTTTA
GCAGCCCCGCTGGGCACTTGGCGCTACACAAGTGGCCTCTGGCCTCGCACACATTCCACATCCACCGGTA
GGCGCCAACCGGCTCCGTTCTTTGGTGGCCCCTTCGCGCCACCTTCTACTCCTCCCCTAGTCAGGAAGTT
CCCCCCCGCCCCGCAGCTCGCGTCGTGCAGGACGTGACAAATGGAAGTAGCACGTCTCACTAGTCTCGTG
CAGATGGACAGCACCGCTGAGCAATGGAAGCGGGTAGGCCTTTGGGGCAGCGGCCAATAGCAGCTTTGCT
CCTTCGCTTTCTGGGCTCAGAGGCTGGGAAGGGGTGGGTCCGGGGGCGGGCTCAGGGGCGGGCTCAGGGG
CGGGGCGGGCGCCCGAAGGTCCTCCGGAGGCCCGGCATTCTGCACGCTTCAAA
