>Addgene plasmid #73542 | pKLV-U6gRNA(BbsI)-PGKpuro2ABFP-L1mono3 | addgene partial sequence | sequence record 139678 | mTagBFP-R 5'-gtgccctccatgtacagctt-3'
ATTCTCCTCCACGTCACCGCATGTTAGGAGACTTCCTCTGCCCTCTCCTCCGGACCCGCCGCCGGCACCG
GGCTTGCGGGTCATGCACCAGGTGCGCGGTCCTTCGGGCACCTCGACGTCGGCGGTGACGGTGAAGCCGA
GCCGCTCGTAGAAGGGGAGGTTGCGGGGCGCGGAGGTCTCCAGGAAGGCGGGCACCCCGGCGCGCTCGGC
CGCCTCCACTCCGGGGAGCACGACGGCGCTGCCCAGACCCTTGCCCTGGTGGTCGGGCGAGACGCCGACG
GTGGCCAGGAACCACGCGGGCTCCTTGGGCCGGTGCGGCGCCAGGAGGCCTTCCATCTGTTGCTGCGCGG
CCAGCCGGGAACCGCTCAACTCGGCCATGCGCGGGCCGATCTCGGCGAACACCGCCCCCGCTTCGACGCT
CTCCGGCGTGGTCCAGACCGCCACCGCGGCGCCGTCGTCCGCGACCCACACCTTGCCGATGTCGAGCCCG
ACGCGCGTGAGGAAGAGTTCTTGCAGCTCGGTGACCCGCTCGATGTGGCGGTCCGGATCGACGGTGTGGC
GCGTGGCGGGGTAGTCGGCGAACGCGGCGGCGAGGGTGCGTACGGCCCTGGGGACGTCGTCGCGGGTGGC
GAGGCGCACCGTGGGCTTGTACTCGGTCATGGTAAGCTTCAGCTGCTCGAGATCTAGATGGATGCAGGTC
GAAAGGCCCGGAGATGAGGAAGAGGAGAACAGCGCGGCAGACGTGCGCTTTTGAAGCGTGCAGAATGCCG
GGCCTCCGGAGGACCTTCGGGCGCCCGCCC
